Addgene plasmid #201901: pcDNA3-ELMOD2-myc-His6
Purpose: Used for expression of human protein ELMOD2 in mammalian cells
Depositing lab: Richard Kahn. Depositing organization: Emory University.
Backbone
  Vector backbone: pCDNA3.1
  Backbone size w/o insert (bp): 5400
  Vector type: Mammalian Expression
Growth in bacteria
  Bacterial resistance: Ampicillin, 100 μg/mL
  Growth temperature: 37°C
  Growth strain: DH5alpha
  Copy number: High Copy
Gene/Insert
  Gene/Insert name: ELMOD2
  Species: H. sapiens (human)
  Entrez Gene: ELMOD2 (a.k.a. 9830169G11Rik)
  Tag / fusion protein: myc, 6xHis (C terminal on insert)
  Cloning method: Restriction Enzyme; 5′ cloning site unknown (unknown if destroyed)
Terms and licenses: Academic/Nonprofit Terms; Industry Terms: Not Available to Industry
How to cite: pcDNA3-ELMOD2-myc-His6 was a gift from Richard Kahn (Addgene plasmid # 201901 ; http://n2t.net/addgene:201901 ; RRID:Addgene_201901)
