[The description below was written by a language model from this plasmid's Addgene catalogue record and pLannotate feature annotations shown in this document.]
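Description:
pcDNA3-ELMOD2-myc-His6 is a mammalian expression plasmid built on a pcDNA3.1-type backbone for producing human ELMOD2 in cultured mammalian cells. The sequenced record is about 6.3 kb. It is maintained in E. coli through a high-copy ColE1/pUC-type origin and selected with ampicillin via the β-lactamase gene and its own promoter. An f1 phage origin is also present, which in principle allows single-stranded DNA production. For selection in mammalian cells, an SV40 enhancer/early promoter drives a neomycin phosphotransferase gene terminated by an SV40 polyadenylation signal, allowing G418 selection of stable transfectants. The short ble, lacI, lac promoter/operator, bom and HIV-1 LTR hits in the automated annotation are small fragments and are most likely backbone remnants or chance matches rather than functional parts.

The expression cassette consists of the human cytomegalovirus immediate early enhancer and promoter, followed by a T7 promoter that can be used for in vitro transcription or as a sequencing primer site, then the ELMOD2 open reading frame and the bovine growth hormone polyadenylation signal. The catalogue entry states that the insert carries C-terminal myc and 6xHis tags. These are not called as separate features in the table, although there is unannotated space between the end of the ELMOD2 annotation and the poly(A) signal where they would be expected to lie. The insert was cloned by restriction enzymes, but the sites are not recorded. ELMOD2 is annotated as a GTPase-activating protein acting on Arf-family GTPases such as ARL2, ARL3, ARF1 and ARF6. The construct suits transient or stable overexpression of the protein, with the myc epitope available for immunodetection and the His tag for metal-affinity purification.
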