Features (pLannotate 1.2.2; 20 found; start..end, strand, type, name):
     28..80      -  misc_feature   bom (fragment): basis of mobility region from pBR322
    235..614     +  enhancer       CMV enhancer: human cytomegalovirus immediate early enhancer
    615..818     +  promoter       CMV promoter: human cytomegalovirus (CMV) immediate early promoter
    814..847     +  LTR            5' LTR (truncated) (fragment): truncated 5' long terminal repeat (LTR) from HIV-1
    863..881     +  promoter       T7 promoter: promoter for bacteriophage T7 RNA polymerase
    927..1805    +  CDS            ELMOD2: ELMD2_HUMAN - Experimental evidence at protein level: Swiss-Prot protein existence level 1. Acts as a GTPase-activating protein (GAP) toward guanine nucleotide exchange factors like ARL2, ARL3, ARF1 and ARF6, but not for GTPases outside the Arf family. Regulates IFN-related antiviral responses. From Homo sapiens (Human).
   1918..2142    +  polyA_signal   bGH poly(A) signal: bovine growth hormone polyadenylation signal
   2146..2167    +  promoter       SV40 promoter (fragment): SV40 enhancer and early promoter
   2188..2616    +  rep_origin     f1 ori (sequence partly withheld): f1 bacteriophage origin of replication; arrow indicates direction of (+) strand synthesis
   2630..2959    +  promoter       SV40 promoter: SV40 enhancer and early promoter
   3026..3817    +  CDS            neo: KKA2_KLEPN - Also known as kan, nptII. Experimental evidence at protein level: Swiss-Prot protein existence level 1. Resistance to kanamycin, neomycin, paromomycin, ribostamycin, butirosin and gentamicin B. From Klebsiella pneumoniae.
   3843..4001    +  CDS            ble (fragment): BLE_KLEPN - Experimental evidence at protein level: Swiss-Prot protein existence level 1. Binding protein with a strong affinity to the bleomycin family of antibiotics. Binds to CL990; an antimitotic-antibiotic compound. From Klebsiella pneumoniae.
   3996..4117    +  polyA_signal   SV40 poly(A) signal: SV40 polyadenylation signal
   4190..4206    -  protein_bind   lac operator: The lac repressor binds to the lac operator to inhibit transcription in E. coli. This inhibition can be relieved by adding lactose or isopropyl-β-D-thiogalactopyranoside (IPTG). lac repressor encoded by lacI
   4214..4244    -  promoter       lac promoter: promoter for the E. coli lac operon
   4259..4280    -  protein_bind   CAP binding site: CAP binding activates transcription in the presence of cAMP. E. coli catabolite activator protein
   4293..4385    -  CDS            lacI (fragment): lac repressor; lacI; The lac repressor binds to the lac operator to inhibit transcription in E. coli. This inhibition can be relieved by adding lactose or isopropyl-β-D-thiogalactopyranoside (IPTG).
   4568..5156    -  rep_origin     ori: high-copy-number ColE1/pMB1/pBR322/pUC origin of replication
   5327..6187    -  CDS            AmpR: β-lactamase; bla; confers resistance to ampicillin, carbenicillin, and related antibiotics
   6188..6292    -  promoter       AmpR promoter: bla
>Addgene plasmid #201901 | pcDNA3-ELMOD2-myc-His6 | addgene full sequence | sequence record 402532 | Addgene NGS Result
GACGGATCGGGAGATCTCCCGATCCCCTATGGTGCACTCTCAGTACAATCTGCTCTGATGCCGCATAGTT
AAGCCAGTATCTGCTCCCTGCTTGTGTGTTGGAGGTCGCTGAGTAGTGCGCGAGCAAAATTTAAGCTACA
ACAAGGCAAGGCTTGACCGACAATTGCATGAAGAATCTGCTTAGGGTTAGGCGTTTTGCGCTGCTTCGCG
ATGTACGGGCCAGATATACGCGTTGACATTGATTATTGACTAGTTATTAATAGTAATCAATTACGGGGTC
ATTAGTTCATAGCCCATATATGGAGTTCCGCGTTACATAACTTACGGTAAATGGCCCGCCTGGCTGACCG
CCCAACGACCCCCGCCCATTGACGTCAATAATGACGTATGTTCCCATAGTAACGCCAATAGGGACTTTCC
ATTGACGTCAATGGGTGGAGTATTTACGGTAAACTGCCCACTTGGCAGTACATCAAGTGTATCATATGCC
AAGTACGCCCCCTATTGACGTCAATGACGGTAAATGGCCCGCCTGGCATTATGCCCAGTACATGACCTTA
TGGGACTTTCCTACTTGGCAGTACATCTACGTATTAGTCATCGCTATTACCATGGTGATGCGGTTTTGGC
AGTACATCAATGGGCGTGGATAGCGGTTTGACTCACGGGGATTTCCAAGTCTCCACCCCATTGACGTCAA
TGGGAGTTTGTTTTGGCACCAAAATCAACGGGACTTTCCAAAATGTCGTAACAACTCCGCCCCATTGACG
CAAATGGGCGGTAGGCGTGTACGGTGGGAGGTCTATATAAGCAGAGCTCTCTGGCTAACTAGAGAACCCA
CTGCTTACTGGCTTATCGAAATTAATACGACTCACTATAGGGAGACCCAAGCTGGCTAGTTAAGCTTGGT
ACCGAGCTCGGATCCAATGTTTATTTCTTTGTGGGAGTTCTTCTATGGGCACTTTTTTCGATTTTGGATG
AAATGGCTATTACGACAGATGACTGGGAAGTGTGAATTGCAGCGAATATTTGATACCTATGTAGGTGCAC
AAAGGACACACAGGATAGAAAATTCCTTGACATACTCCAAGAATAAGGTTTTACAGAAGGCGACACATGT
TGTTCAGAGTGAAGTGGACAAATATGTAGATGATATTATGAAGGAAAAGAATATTAACCCTGAGAAGGAT
GCCAGTTTTAAAATATGCATGAAGATGTGCTTACTGCAGATAACTGGTTATAAACAGCTGTATTTGGATG
TAGAAAGTGTGAGGAAAAGGCCATATGATTCTGATAACCTACAGCATGAAGAGCTACTCATGAAGCTTTG
GAATCTTCTAATGCCCACGAAGAAGTTAAACGCTAGAATCTCCAAGCAGTGGGCTGAAATTGGTTTTCAG
GGTGATGATCCCAAGACAGACTTCAGAGGCATGGGCATACTTGGGTTAATCAATCTTGTGTATTTCAGTG
AAAATTACACTAGTGAAGCTCATCAGATTCTTTCCCGTTCAAATCATCCAAAATTAGGGTATTCTTATGC
AATAGTTGGAATCAATCTTACAGAGATGGCTTATAGCTTACTGAAGAGTGAAGCTTTGAAGTTTCATCTC
TATAACCTTGTTCCTGGTATACCAACAATGGAACACTTTCATCAGTTTTACTGTTATCTTGTCTATGAAT
TTGACAAGTTTTGGTTTGAAGAAGAACCAGAAAGCATTATGTATTTCAATTTGTATAGAGAGAAGTTTCA
TGAAAAGATTAAAGGACTTTTACTGGATTGTAATGTAGCACTTACTTTAAAAGTACTCGAGTCTAGAGGG
CCCTTCGAACAAAAACTCATCTCAGAAGAGGATCTGAATATGCATACCGGTCATCATCACCATCACCATT
GAGTTTAAACCCGCTGATCAGCCTCGACTGTGCCTTCTAGTTGCCAGCCATCTGTTGTTTGCCCCTCCCC
CGTGCCTTCCTTGACCCTGGAAGGTGCCACTCCCACTGTCCTTTCCTAATAAAATGAGGAAATTGCATCG
CATTGTCTGAGTAGGTGTCATTCTATTCTGGGGGGTGGGGTGGGGCAGGACAGCAAGGGGGAGGATTGGG
AAGACAATAGCAGGCATGCTGGGGATGCGGTGGGCTCTATGGCTTCTGAGGCGGAAAGAACCAGCTGGGG
CTCTAGGGGGTATCCCC
[124 nt withheld, positions 2188-2311]
C
[91 nt withheld, positions 2313-2403]
A
[49 nt withheld, positions 2405-2453]
CCTTTGACGTTGGAGTCCACGTTCTTT
[37 nt withheld, positions 2481-2517]
ACCCTATCTCGGTCTATTCTTTTGATTTATAAGGGATTTTGCCGATTTCGGCCTATTGGTTAAAAAATGA
GCTGATTTAACAAAAATTTAACGCGAATTAATTCTGTGGAATGTGTGTCAGTTAGGGTGTGGAAAGTCCC
CAGGCTCCCCAGCAGGCAGAAGTATGCAAAGCATGCATCTCAATTAGTCAGCAACCAGGTGTGGAAAGTC
CCCAGGCTCCCCAGCAGGCAGAAGTATGCAAAGCATGCATCTCAATTAGTCAGCAACCATAGTCCCGCCC
CTAACTCCGCCCATCCCGCCCCTAACTCCGCCCAGTTCCGCCCATTCTCCGCCCCATGGCTGACTAATTT
TTTTTATTTATGCAGAGGCCGAGGCCGCCTCTGCCTCTGAGCTATTCCAGAAGTAGTGAGGAGGCTTTTT
TGGAGGCCTAGGCTTTTGCAAAAAGCTCCCGGGAGCTTGTATATCCATTTTCGGATCTGATCAAGAGACA
GGATGAGGATCGTTTCGCATGATTGAACAAGATGGATTGCACGCAGGTTCTCCGGCCGCTTGGGTGGAGA
GGCTATTCGGCTATGACTGGGCACAACAGACAATCGGCTGCTCTGATGCCGCCGTGTTCCGGCTGTCAGC
GCAGGGGCGCCCGGTTCTTTTTGTCAAGACCGACCTGTCCGGTGCCCTGAATGAACTGCAGGACGAGGCA
GCGCGGCTATCGTGGCTGGCCACGACGGGCGTTCCTTGCGCAGCTGTGCTCGACGTTGTCACTGAAGCGG
GAAGGGACTGGCTGCTATTGGGCGAAGTGCCGGGGCAGGATCTCCTGTCATCTCACCTTGCTCCTGCCGA
GAAAGTATCCATCATGGCTGATGCAATGCGGCGGCTGCATACGCTTGATCCGGCTACCTGCCCATTCGAC
CACCAAGCGAAACATCGCATCGAGCGAGCACGTACTCGGATGGAAGCCGGTCTTGTCGATCAGGATGATC
TGGACGAAGAGCATCAGGGGCTCGCGCCAGCCGAACTGTTCGCCAGGCTCAAGGCGCGCATGCCCGACGG
CGAGGATCTCGTCGTGACCCATGGCGATGCCTGCTTGCCGAATATCATGGTGGAAAATGGCCGCTTTTCT
GGATTCATCGACTGTGGCCGGCTGGGTGTGGCGGACCGCTATCAGGACATAGCGTTGGCTACCCGTGATA
TTGCTGAAGAGCTTGGCGGCGAATGGGCTGACCGCTTCCTCGTGCTTTACGGTATCGCCGCTCCCGATTC
GCAGCGCATCGCCTTCTATCGCCTTCTTGACGAGTTCTTCTGAGCGGGACTCTGGGGTTCGCGAAATGAC
CGACCAAGCGACGCCCAACCTGCCATCACGAGATTTCGATTCCACCGCCGCCTTCTATGAAAGGTTGGGC
TTCGGAATCGTTTTCCGGGACGCCGGCTGGATGATCCTCCAGCGCGGGGATCTCATGCTGGAGTTCTTCG
CCCACCCCAACTTGTTTATTGCAGCTTATAATGGTTACAAATAAAGCAATAGCATCACAAATTTCACAAA
TAAAGCATTTTTTTCACTGCATTCTAGTTGTGGTTTGTCCAAACTCATCAATGTATCTTATCATGTCTGT
ATACCGTCGACCTCTAGCTAGAGCTTGGCGTAATCATGGTCATAGCTGTTTCCTGTGTGAAATTGTTATC
CGCTCACAATTCCACACAACATACGAGCCGGAAGCATAAAGTGTAAAGCCTGGGGTGCCTAATGAGTGAG
CTAACTCACATTAATTGCGTTGCGCTCACTGCCCGCTTTCCAGTCGGGAAACCTGTCGTGCCAGCTGCAT
TAATGAATCGGCCAACGCGCGGGGAGAGGCGGTTTGCGTATTGGGCGCTCTTCCGCTTCCTCGCTCACTG
ACTCGCTGCGCTCGGTCGTTCGGCTGCGGCGAGCGGTATCAGCTCACTCAAAGGCGGTAATACGGTTATC
CACAGAATCAGGGGATAACGCAGGAAAGAACATGTGAGCAAAAGGCCAGCAAAAGGCCAGGAACCGTAAA
AAGGCCGCGTTGCTGGCGTTTTTCCATAGGCTCCGCCCCCCTGACGAGCATCACAAAAATCGACGCTCAA
GTCAGAGGTGGCGAAACCCGACAGGACTATAAAGATACCAGGCGTTTCCCCCTGGAAGCTCCCTCGTGCG
CTCTCCTGTTCCGACCCTGCCGCTTACCGGATACCTGTCCGCCTTTCTCCCTTCGGGAAGCGTGGCGCTT
TCTCATAGCTCACGCTGTAGGTATCTCAGTTCGGTGTAGGTCGTTCGCTCCAAGCTGGGCTGTGTGCACG
AACCCCCCGTTCAGCCCGACCGCTGCGCCTTATCCGGTAACTATCGTCTTGAGTCCAACCCGGTAAGACA
CGACTTATCGCCACTGGCAGCAGCCACTGGTAACAGGATTAGCAGAGCGAGGTATGTAGGCGGTGCTACA
GAGTTCTTGAAGTGGTGGCCTAACTACGGCTACACTAGAAGAACAGTATTTGGTATCTGCGCTCTGCTGA
AGCCAGTTACCTTCGGAAAAAGAGTTGGTAGCTCTTGATCCGGCAAACAAACCACCGCTGGTAGCGGTGG
TTTTTTTGTTTGCAAGCAGCAGATTACGCGCAGAAAAAAAGGATCTCAAGAAGATCCTTTGATCTTTTCT
ACGGGGTCTGACGCTCAGTGGAACGAAAACTCACGTTAAGGGATTTTGGTCATGAGATTATCAAAAAGGA
TCTTCACCTAGATCCTTTTAAATTAAAAATGAAGTTTTAAATCAATCTAAAGTATATATGAGTAAACTTG
GTCTGACAGTTACCAATGCTTAATCAGTGAGGCACCTATCTCAGCGATCTGTCTATTTCGTTCATCCATA
GTTGCCTGACTCCCCGTCGTGTAGATAACTACGATACGGGAGGGCTTACCATCTGGCCCCAGTGCTGCAA
TGATACCGCGAGACCCACGCTCACCGGCTCCAGATTTATCAGCAATAAACCAGCCAGCCGGAAGGGCCGA
GCGCAGAAGTGGTCCTGCAACTTTATCCGCCTCCATCCAGTCTATTAATTGTTGCCGGGAAGCTAGAGTA
AGTAGTTCGCCAGTTAATAGTTTGCGCAACGTTGTTGCCATTGCTACAGGCATCGTGGTGTCACGCTCGT
CGTTTGGTATGGCTTCATTCAGCTCCGGTTCCCAACGATCAAGGCGAGTTACATGATCCCCCATGTTGTG
CAAAAAAGCGGTTAGCTCCTTCGGTCCTCCGATCGTTGTCAGAAGTAAGTTGGCCGCAGTGTTATCACTC
ATGGTTATGGCAGCACTGCATAATTCTCTTACTGTCATGCCATCCGTAAGATGCTTTTCTGTGACTGGTG
AGTACTCAACCAAGTCATTCTGAGAATAGTGTATGCGGCGACCGAGTTGCTCTTGCCCGGCGTCAATACG
GGATAATACCGCGCCACATAGCAGAACTTTAAAAGTGCTCATCATTGGAAAACGTTCTTCGGGGCGAAAA
CTCTCAAGGATCTTACCGCTGTTGAGATCCAGTTCGATGTAACCCACTCGTGCACCCAACTGATCTTCAG
CATCTTTTACTTTCACCAGCGTTTCTGGGTGAGCAAAAACAGGAAGGCAAAATGCCGCAAAAAAGGGAAT
AAGGGCGACACGGAAATGTTGAATACTCATACTCTTCCTTTTTCAATATTATTGAAGCATTTATCAGGGT
TATTGTCTCATGAGCGGATACATATTTGAATGTATTTAGAAAAATAAACAAATAGGGGTTCCGCGCACAT
TTCCCCGAAAAGTGCCACCTGACGTC
